Addgene plasmid #169571: pTS2369-Tier1-PhCMV_KRAB
Purpose: Tier-1 vector encoding PhCMV-driven KRAB transsilencer domain (PhCMV-KRAB-pA).
Depositing lab: Martin Fussenegger. Depositing organization: ETH Zurich (Swiss Federal Institute of Technology). Publication: A versatile plasmid architecture for mammalian synthetic biology (VAMSyB). Haellman V, Strittmatter T, Bertschi A, Stucheli P, Fussenegger M. Metab Eng. 2021 Jul;66:41-50. doi: 10.1016/j.ymben.2021.04.003. Epub 2021 Apr 18. PubMed 33857582.
Backbone
  Vector backbone: pMM1 (pcDNA3.1-based)
  Backbone size w/o insert (bp): 4435
  Vector type: Mammalian Expression
  Selectable markers: Neomycin (select with G418)
Growth in bacteria
  Bacterial resistance: Ampicillin, 100 μg/mL
  Growth temperature: 37°C
  Growth strain: DH5alpha
  Copy number: High Copy
Gene/Insert
  Gene/Insert name: PCMV-driven Kruppel associated box domain (alt name: PCMV-KRAB)
  Species: H. sapiens (human)
  Promoter: PhCMV
  Cloning method: Restriction Enzyme; 5′ cloning site Unknown (unknown if destroyed)
  Sequencing primers: 5′ AmpStart; 3′ BGH-rev
Terms and licenses: Academic/Nonprofit Terms; Industry Terms: Not Available to Industry
How to cite: pTS2369-Tier1-PhCMV_KRAB was a gift from Martin Fussenegger (Addgene plasmid # 169571 ; http://n2t.net/addgene:169571 ; RRID:Addgene_169571)
