[The description below was written by a language model from this plasmid's Addgene catalogue record and pLannotate feature annotations shown in this document.]
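Description:
pTS2369-Tier1-PhCMV_KRAB is a mammalian expression plasmid of about 5.6 kb built on pMM1, a pcDNA3.1-derived backbone, and it belongs to the VAMSyB modular plasmid architecture for mammalian synthetic biology, where it is designated a Tier-1 vector. It is propagated in E. coli as a high-copy plasmid through a ColE1/pUC-type origin with ampicillin selection from the β-lactamase gene. An f1 origin is also present. For selection in mammalian cells, it carries an SV40 early promoter driving the neomycin phosphotransferase gene, followed by an SV40 polyadenylation signal, which allows G418 selection. The annotation also picks up short lac promoter/operator, lacI and ble fragments, along with a small HIV-1 LTR-like match just downstream of the CMV promoter. These appear to be backbone remnants rather than functional modules.

The payload is a single expression unit, PhCMV-KRAB-pA. The human cytomegalovirus immediate early enhancer and promoter drive an open reading frame in which two annotated copies of the SV40 large T antigen nuclear localization signal precede the Krüppel-associated box (KRAB) domain of human ZNF10. Transcription terminates at the bovine growth hormone polyadenylation signal. A T7 promoter lies between the CMV promoter and the coding region. KRAB is a strong transcriptional repression domain that silences nearby promoters when it is recruited to DNA. No DNA-binding domain is annotated here, so the plasmid appears to provide the nuclear-targeted transsilencer domain on its own. This would suit it as a standardized part or control from which KRAB-based synthetic repressors and gene circuits can be assembled, although the record does not describe specific downstream uses or give the cloning sites.
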