Features (pLannotate 1.2.2; 21 found; start..end, strand, type, name):
    101..404     +  enhancer       CMV enhancer: human cytomegalovirus immediate early enhancer
    405..608     +  promoter       CMV promoter: human cytomegalovirus (CMV) immediate early promoter
    604..637     +  LTR            5' LTR (truncated) (fragment): truncated 5' long terminal repeat (LTR) from HIV-1
    653..671     +  promoter       T7 promoter: promoter for bacteriophage T7 RNA polymerase
    730..750     +  CDS            SV40 NLS: nuclear localization signal of SV40 (simian virus 40) large T antigen
    754..774     +  CDS            SV40 NLS: nuclear localization signal of SV40 (simian virus 40) large T antigen
    805..999     +  CDS            KRAB: Krüppel-associated box (KRAB) transcriptional repression domain from the human zinc finger protein ZNF10 (Margolin et al., 1994)
   1201..1425    +  polyA_signal   bGH poly(A) signal: bovine growth hormone polyadenylation signal
   1429..1450    +  promoter       SV40 promoter (fragment): SV40 enhancer and early promoter
   1471..1899    +  rep_origin     f1 ori (sequence partly withheld): f1 bacteriophage origin of replication; arrow indicates direction of (+) strand synthesis
   1913..2242    +  promoter       SV40 promoter: SV40 enhancer and early promoter
   2309..3100    +  CDS            neo: KKA2_KLEPN - Also known as kan, nptII. Experimental evidence at protein level: Swiss-Prot protein existence level 1. Resistance to kanamycin, neomycin, paromomycin, ribostamycin, butirosin and gentamicin B. From Klebsiella pneumoniae.
   3124..3282    +  CDS            ble (fragment): BLE_KLEPN - Experimental evidence at protein level: Swiss-Prot protein existence level 1. Binding protein with a strong affinity to the bleomycin family of antibiotics. Binds to CL990; an antimitotic-antibiotic compound. From Klebsiella pneumoniae.
   3277..3398    +  polyA_signal   SV40 poly(A) signal: SV40 polyadenylation signal
   3471..3487    -  protein_bind   lac operator: The lac repressor binds to the lac operator to inhibit transcription in E. coli. This inhibition can be relieved by adding lactose or isopropyl-β-D-thiogalactopyranoside (IPTG). lac repressor encoded by lacI
   3495..3525    -  promoter       lac promoter: promoter for the E. coli lac operon
   3540..3561    -  protein_bind   CAP binding site: CAP binding activates transcription in the presence of cAMP. E. coli catabolite activator protein
   3574..3666    -  CDS            lacI (fragment): lac repressor; lacI; The lac repressor binds to the lac operator to inhibit transcription in E. coli. This inhibition can be relieved by adding lactose or isopropyl-β-D-thiogalactopyranoside (IPTG).
   3849..4437    -  rep_origin     ori: high-copy-number ColE1/pMB1/pBR322/pUC origin of replication
   4608..5468    -  CDS            AmpR: β-lactamase; bla; confers resistance to ampicillin, carbenicillin, and related antibiotics
   5469..5573    -  promoter       AmpR promoter: bla
>Addgene plasmid #169571 | pTS2369-Tier1-PhCMV_KRAB | addgene full sequence | sequence record 372394 | Addgene NGS Result
CTCCACGCGTGGTACCCTCGAGTTGACATTGATTATTGAGTAGTTATTAATAGTAATCAATTACGGGGTC
ATTAGTTCATAGCCCATATATGGAGTTCCGCGTTACATAACTTACGGTAAATGGCCCGCCTGGCTGACCG
CCCAACGACCCCCGCCCATTGACGTCAATAATGACGTATGTTCCCATAGTAACGCCAATAGGGACTTTCC
ATTGACGTCAATGGGTGGAGTATTTACGGTAAACTGCCCACTTGGCAGTACATCAAGTGTATCATATGCC
AAGTACGCCCCCTATTGACGTCAATGACGGTAAATGGCCCGCCTGGCATTATGCCCAGTACATGACCTTA
TGGGACTTTCCTACTTGGCAGTACATCTACGTATTAGTCATCGCTATTACCATGGTGATGCGGTTTTGGC
AGTACATCAATGGGCGTGGATAGCGGTTTGACTCACGGGGATTTCCAAGTCTCCACCCCATTGACGTCAA
TGGGAGTTTGTTTTGGCACCAAAATCAACGGGACTTTCCAAAATGTCGTAACAACTCCGCCCCATTGACG
CAAATGGGCGGTAGGCGTGTACGGTGGGAGGTCTATATAAGCAGAGCTCTCTGGCTAACTAGAGAACCCA
CTGCTTACTGGCTTATCGAAATTAATACGACTCACTATAGGGAGACCCAAGCTGTTCGAAGCGGAATTCA
CCATGACTAGTGGTGGTTCTGGTCCAGATCCAAAAAAGAAGAGAAAGGTAGATCCAAAAAAGAAGAGAAA
GGTAATGGATGCTAAGTCACTAACTGCCTGGTCCCGGACACTGGTGACCTTCAAGGATGTATTTGTGGAC
TTCACCAGGGAGGAGTGGAAGCTGCTGGACACTGCTCAGCAGATCGTGTACAGAAATGTGATGCTGGAGA
ACTATAAGAACCTGGTTTCCTTGGGTTATCAGCTTACTAAGCCAGATGTGATCCTCCGGTTGGAGAAGGG
AGAAGAGCCCTGGCTGGTGGAGAGAGAAATTCACCAAGAGACCCATCCTGATTCAGAGACTGCATTTGAA
ATCAAATCATCAGTTTCCAGCAGGAGCATTTTTAAAGATAAGCAATCCTGTGACATTAAAATGGAAGGAA
TGGCAAGGAATGATCTCTGGGCTAGCGGATCCACCGGTGTCTAGAAAGCTTTGAGGCCGGCCTGCAGGGA
TCAGCCTCGACTGTGCCTTCTAGTTGCCAGCCATCTGTTGTTTGCCCCTCCCCCGTGCCTTCCTTGACCC
TGGAAGGTGCCACTCCCACTGTCCTTTCCTAATAAAATGAGGAAATTGCATCGCATTGTCTGAGTAGGTG
TCATTCTATTCTGGGGGGTGGGGTGGGGCAGGACAGCAAGGGGGAGGATTGGGAAGACAATAGCAGGCAT
GCTGGGGATGCGGTGGGCTCTATGGCTTCTGAGGCGGAAAGAACCAGCTGGGGCTCTAGGGGGTATCCCC
[124 nt withheld, positions 1471-1594]
C
[91 nt withheld, positions 1596-1686]
A
[49 nt withheld, positions 1688-1736]
CCTTTGACGTTGGAGTCCACGTTCTTT
[37 nt withheld, positions 1764-1800]
ACCCTATCTCGGTCTATTCTTTTGATTTATAAGGGATTTTGCCGATTTCGGCCTATTGGTTAAAAAATGA
GCTGATTTAACAAAAATTTAACGCGAATTAATTCTGTGGAATGTGTGTCAGTTAGGGTGTGGAAAGTCCC
CAGGCTCCCCAGCAGGCAGAAGTATGCAAAGCATGCATCTCAATTAGTCAGCAACCAGGTGTGGAAAGTC
CCCAGGCTCCCCAGCAGGCAGAAGTATGCAAAGCATGCATCTCAATTAGTCAGCAACCATAGTCCCGCCC
CTAACTCCGCCCATCCCGCCCCTAACTCCGCCCAGTTCCGCCCATTCTCCGCCCCATGGCTGACTAATTT
TTTTTATTTATGCAGAGGCCGAGGCCGCCTCTGCCTCTGAGCTATTCCAGAAGTAGTGAGGAGGCTTTTT
TGGAGGCCTAGGCTTTTGCAAAAAGCTCCCGGGAGCTTGTATATCCATTTTCGGATCTGATCAAGAGACA
GGATGAGGATCGTTTCGCATGATTGAACAAGATGGATTGCACGCAGGTTCTCCGGCCGCTTGGGTGGAGA
GGCTATTCGGCTATGACTGGGCACAACAGACAATCGGCTGCTCTGATGCCGCCGTGTTCCGGCTGTCAGC
GCAGGGGCGCCCGGTTCTTTTTGTCAAGACCGACCTGTCCGGTGCCCTGAATGAACTGCAGGACGAGGCA
GCGCGGCTATCGTGGCTGGCCACGACGGGCGTTCCTTGCGCAGCTGTGCTCGACGTTGTCACTGAAGCGG
GAAGGGACTGGCTGCTATTGGGCGAAGTGCCGGGGCAGGATCTCCTGTCATCTCACCTTGCTCCTGCCGA
GAAAGTATCCATCATGGCTGATGCAATGCGGCGGCTGCATACGCTTGATCCGGCTACCTGCCCATTCGAC
CACCAAGCGAAACATCGCATCGAGCGAGCACGTACTCGGATGGAAGCCGGTCTTGTCGATCAGGATGATC
TGGACGAAGAGCATCAGGGGCTCGCGCCAGCCGAACTGTTCGCCAGGCTCAAGGCGCGCATGCCCGACGG
CGAGGATCTCGTCGTGACCCATGGCGATGCCTGCTTGCCGAATATCATGGTGGAAAATGGCCGCTTTTCT
GGATTCATCGACTGTGGCCGGCTGGGTGTGGCGGACCGCTATCAGGACATAGCGTTGGCTACCCGTGATA
TTGCTGAAGAGCTTGGCGGCGAATGGGCTGACCGCTTCCTCGTGCTTTACGGTATCGCCGCTCCCGATTC
GCAGCGCATCGCCTTCTATCGCCTTCTTGACGAGTTCTTCTGAGCGGGACTCTGGGGTTCGAAATGACCG
ACCAAGCGACGCCCAACCTGCCATCACGAGATTTCGATTCCACCGCCGCCTTCTATGAAAGGTTGGGCTT
CGGAATCGTTTTCCGGGACGCCGGCTGGATGATCCTCCAGCGCGGGGATCTCATGCTGGAGTTCTTCGCC
CACCCCAACTTGTTTATTGCAGCTTATAATGGTTACAAATAAAGCAATAGCATCACAAATTTCACAAATA
AAGCATTTTTTTCACTGCATTCTAGTTGTGGTTTGTCCAAACTCATCAATGTATCTTATCATGTCTGTAT
ACCGTCGACCTCTAGCTAGAGCTTGGCGTAATCATGGTCATAGCTGTTTCCTGTGTGAAATTGTTATCCG
CTCACAATTCCACACAACATACGAGCCGGAAGCATAAAGTGTAAAGCCTGGGGTGCCTAATGAGTGAGCT
AACTCACATTAATTGCGTTGCGCTCACTGCCCGCTTTCCAGTCGGGAAACCTGTCGTGCCAGCTGCATTA
ATGAATCGGCCAACGCGCGGGGAGAGGCGGTTTGCGTATTGGGCGCTCTTCCGCTTCCTCGCTCACTGAC
TCGCTGCGCTCGGTCGTTCGGCTGCGGCGAGCGGTATCAGCTCACTCAAAGGCGGTAATACGGTTATCCA
CAGAATCAGGGGATAACGCAGGAAAGAACATGTGAGCAAAAGGCCAGCAAAAGGCCAGGAACCGTAAAAA
GGCCGCGTTGCTGGCGTTTTTCCATAGGCTCCGCCCCCCTGACGAGCATCACAAAAATCGACGCTCAAGT
CAGAGGTGGCGAAACCCGACAGGACTATAAAGATACCAGGCGTTTCCCCCTGGAAGCTCCCTCGTGCGCT
CTCCTGTTCCGACCCTGCCGCTTACCGGATACCTGTCCGCCTTTCTCCCTTCGGGAAGCGTGGCGCTTTC
TCATAGCTCACGCTGTAGGTATCTCAGTTCGGTGTAGGTCGTTCGCTCCAAGCTGGGCTGTGTGCACGAA
CCCCCCGTTCAGCCCGACCGCTGCGCCTTATCCGGTAACTATCGTCTTGAGTCCAACCCGGTAAGACACG
ACTTATCGCCACTGGCAGCAGCCACTGGTAACAGGATTAGCAGAGCGAGGTATGTAGGCGGTGCTACAGA
GTTCTTGAAGTGGTGGCCTAACTACGGCTACACTAGAAGAACAGTATTTGGTATCTGCGCTCTGCTGAAG
CCAGTTACCTTCGGAAAAAGAGTTGGTAGCTCTTGATCCGGCAAACAAACCACCGCTGGTAGCGGTGGTT
TTTTTGTTTGCAAGCAGCAGATTACGCGCAGAAAAAAAGGATCTCAAGAAGATCCTTTGATCTTTTCTAC
GGGGTCTGACGCTCAGTGGAACGAAAACTCACGTTAAGGGATTTTGGTCATGAGATTATCAAAAAGGATC
TTCACCTAGATCCTTTTAAATTAAAAATGAAGTTTTAAATCAATCTAAAGTATATATGAGTAAACTTGGT
CTGACAGTTACCAATGCTTAATCAGTGAGGCACCTATCTCAGCGATCTGTCTATTTCGTTCATCCATAGT
TGCCTGACTCCCCGTCGTGTAGATAACTACGATACGGGAGGGCTTACCATCTGGCCCCAGTGCTGCAATG
ATACCGCGAGACCCACGCTCACCGGCTCCAGATTTATCAGCAATAAACCAGCCAGCCGGAAGGGCCGAGC
GCAGAAGTGGTCCTGCAACTTTATCCGCCTCCATCCAGTCTATTAATTGTTGCCGGGAAGCTAGAGTAAG
TAGTTCGCCAGTTAATAGTTTGCGCAACGTTGTTGCCATTGCTACAGGCATCGTGGTGTCACGCTCGTCG
TTTGGTATGGCTTCATTCAGCTCCGGTTCCCAACGATCAAGGCGAGTTACATGATCCCCCATGTTGTGCA
AAAAAGCGGTTAGCTCCTTCGGTCCTCCGATCGTTGTCAGAAGTAAGTTGGCCGCAGTGTTATCACTCAT
GGTTATGGCAGCACTGCATAATTCTCTTACTGTCATGCCATCCGTAAGATGCTTTTCTGTGACTGGTGAG
TACTCAACCAAGTCATTCTGAGAATAGTGTATGCGGCGACCGAGTTGCTCTTGCCCGGCGTCAATACGGG
ATAATACCGCGCCACATAGCAGAACTTTAAAAGTGCTCATCATTGGAAAACGTTCTTCGGGGCGAAAACT
CTCAAGGATCTTACCGCTGTTGAGATCCAGTTCGATGTAACCCACTCGTGCACCCAACTGATCTTCAGCA
TCTTTTACTTTCACCAGCGTTTCTGGGTGAGCAAAAACAGGAAGGCAAAATGCCGCAAAAAAGGGAATAA
GGGCGACACGGAAATGTTGAATACTCATACTCTTCCTTTTTCAATATTATTGAAGCATTTATCAGGGTTA
TTGTCTCATGAGCGGATACATATTTGAATGTATTTAGAAAAATAAACAAATAGGGGTTCCGCGCACATTT
CCCCGAAAAGTGCCACCTGACGTCGACGGATCGGGAGAT
